>Addgene plasmid #211248 | pBiT3.1-N_TLE1:1-770 | addgene full sequence | sequence record 424578 | Addgene NGS Result
AAGACGCGTTAATTAAGACGTCGGCAGTGAAAAAAATGCTTTATTTGTGAAATTTGTGATGCTATTGCTT
TATTTGTAACCATTATAAGCTGCAATAAACAAGTTAACAACAACAATTGCATTCATTTTATGTTTCAGGT
TCAGGGGGAGGTGTGGGAGGTTTTTTAAAGCAAGTAAAACCTCTACAAATGTGGTATGGCTGATTATGAT
CCGCGGCCGCAATACGTCGACGTTATCAGCTGACTTCGTACGAGAGCCTAGGATTATGGCGCGCCACTAG
TTATTAATAGTAATCAATTACGGGGTCATTAGTTCATAGCCCATATATGGAGTTCCGCGTTACATAACTT
ACGGTAAATGGCCCGCCTGGCTGACCGCCCAACGACCCCCGCCCATTGACGTCAATAATGACGTATGTTC
CCATAGTAACGCCAATAGGGACTTTCCATTGACGTCAATGGGTGGAGTATTTACGGTAAACTGCCCACTT
GGCAGTACATCAAGTGTATCATATGCCAAGTCCGCCCCCTATTGACGTCAATGACGGTAAATGGCCCGCC
TGGCATTATGCCCAGTACATGACCTTACGGGACTTTCCTACTTGGCAGTACATCTACGTATTAGTCATCG
CTATTACCATGGTGATGCGGTTTTGGCAGTACACCAATGGGCGTGGATAGCGGTTTGACTCACGGGGATT
TCCAAGTCTCCACCCCATTGACGTCAATGGGAGTTTGTTTTGGCACCAAAATCAACGGGACTTTCCAAAA
TGTCGTAATAACCCCGCCCCGTTGACGCAAATGGGCGGTAGGCGTGTACGGTGGGAGGTCTATATAAGCA
GAGCTGGTTTAGTGAACCGTCAGATCACTAGAATCTTTATTGCGGTAGTTTATCACAGTTAAATTGCTAA
CGCAGTCAGTGCTTCTGACACAACAGTCTCGAACTTAAGCTGCAGAAGTTGGTCGTGAGGCACTGGGCAG
GTAAGTATCAAGGTTACAAGACAGGTTTAAGGAGACCAATAGAAACTGGGCTTGTCGAGACAGAGAAGAC
TCTTGCGTTTCTGATAGGCACCTATTGGTCTTACTGACATCCACTTTGCCTTTCTCTCCACAGGTGTCCA
CTCCCAGTTCAATTACAGCTCTTAAGGCTAGAGTATTAATACGACTCACTATAGGGGTTAGCGATCGCCA
TGGTGAGCGGCTGGCGGCTGTTCAAGAAGATTAGCGGGAGCTCCGGTGGCTCGAGCGGTATGTTCCCGCA
GAGCCGGCACCCGACGCCGCACCAGGCTGCAGGCCAGCCCTTCAAGTTCACTATCCCGGAGTCCCTGGAC
CGGATTAAAGAGGAATTCCAGTTCCTGCAGGCGCAGTATCACAGCCTTAAATTGGAATGTGAGAAACTGG
CAAGTGAAAAGACAGAAATGCAGAGGCACTATGTGATGTATTATGAAATGTCATATGGATTAAACATTGA
AATGCACAAACAGACTGAAATCGCCAAGAGATTGAATACGATTTGTGCACAAGTCATCCCATTTCTGTCT
CAGGAACATCAACAACAGGTGGCCCAGGCTGTTGAACGTGCCAAACAGGTGACCATGGCAGAGTTGAATG
CCATCATCGGGCAGCAGCAGTTGCAAGCTCAGCATCTTTCTCATGGCCACGGACCCCCAGTTCCCCTTAC
GCCTCACCCTTCGGGACTTCAGCCTCCTGGAATCCCGCCCCTCGGGGGCAGTGCCGGCCTTCTTGCGCTG
TCTAGTGCTCTGAGTGGGCAGTCTCACTTGGCAATAAAAGATGACAAGAAGCACCACGATGCAGAGCACC
ACAGAGACAGAGAGCCGGGCACAAGTAATTCCCTCCTGGTCCCAGACAGTCTAAGAGGCACAGATAAACG
CAGAAATGGACCTGAATTTTCCAATGACATCAAGAAAAGGAAGGTGGATGATAAGGACTCCAGCCACTAT
GACAGTGATGGTGACAAAAGCGATGACAACTTAGTTGTGGATGTGTCTAATGAGGACCCTTCTTCTCCGC
GAGCAAGCCCTGCCCACTCGCCCCGGGAAAATGGAATCGACAAAAATCGCCTGCTAAAGAAGGATGCTTC
TAGCAGTCCAGCTTCCACGGCCTCCTCGGCAAGTTCCACTTCTTTGAAATCCAAAGAAATGAGCTTGCAT
GAAAAAGCCAGCACGCCTGTTCTGAAATCCAGCACACCAACGCCTCGGAGCGACATGCCAACGCCGGGCA
CCAGCGCCACTCCAGGCCTCCGTCCAGGTCTCGGCAAGCCTCCAGCCATAGACCCCCTCGTTAACCAAGC
GGCAGCTGGCTTGAGGACACCCCTGGCAGTGCCCGGCCCATATCCTGCTCCTTTTGGGATGGTCCCCCAC
GCTGGCATGAACGGCGAGCTGACCAGCCCAGGCGCTGCCTACGCCAGTTTACACAACATGTCGCCCCAGA
TGAGCGCCGCAGCCGCCGCGGCCGCCGTGGTGGCCTACGGGCGCTCCCCCATGGTGGGGTTTGATCCTCC
CCCTCACATGAGAGTACCTACCATTCCTCCAAACCTGGCAGGAATCCCTGGGGGGAAACCTGCATACTCC
TTCCACGTTACTGCAGACGGTCAGATGCAGCCTGTCCCCTTTCCCCCCGACGCCCTCATCGGACCCGGAA
TCCCCCGGCATGCTCGCCAGATCAACACCCTCAACCACGGGGAGGTGGTGTGCGCTGTGACCATCAGCAA
CCCCACGAGACACGTGTACACAGGCGGGAAGGGCTGCGTCAAGGTCTGGGACATCAGCCACCCTGGCAAT
AAGAGCCCTGTCTCCCAGCTCGACTGTCTGAACAGAGACAATTATATCCGTTCCTGTAAATTGCTACCCG
ATGGCTGCACTCTCATAGTGGGAGGGGAAGCCAGTACTTTGTCCATTTGGGACCTGGCGGCTCCAACCCC
GCGCATCAAGGCGGAGCTGACGTCCTCGGCCCCCGCCTGCTACGCCCTGGCCATCAGCCCCGATTCCAAG
GTCTGCTTCTCATGCTGCAGCGACGGCAACATCGCTGTGTGGGATCTGCACAACCAGACACTAGTGAGGC
AATTCCAGGGCCACACAGACGGAGCCAGCTGTATTGACATTTCTAATGATGGCACCAAGCTCTGGACGGG
TGGTTTGGACAACACAGTCAGGTCCTGGGACCTGCGCGAGGGGCGGCAGCTGCAGCAGCACGACTTCACC
TCCCAGATCTTCTCCCTGGGGTACTGCCCCACCGGGGAGTGGCTGGCAGTGGGCATGGAGAGCAGCAATG
TGGAGGTGCTGCACGTGAACAAGCCTGACAAGTACCAGCTGCACCTGCATGAGAGCTGCGTGCTGTCCCT
GAAATTTGCTTACTGTGGTAAATGGTTTGTGAGTACTGGAAAAGATAACCTCCTCAATGCTTGGCGGACC
CCCTATGGAGCCAGCATATTCCAGTCCAAAGAGTCCTCGTCAGTGCTTAGCTGTGACATCTCTGTGGATG
ATAAGTACATAGTCACTGGCTCGGGGGACAAGAAGGCTACAGTCTATGAAGTCATCTACTAATCTAGAGG
TCAAGCTTCGGGGGTTTAAACCTGCAGGCATGCAAGCTGATTTGGCTGCTGCCACCGCTGAGCAAGGCCG
CTTCGAGCAGACATGATAAGATACATTGATGAGTTTGGACAAACCACAACTAGAATGCAGTGAAAAAAAT
GCTTTATTTGTGAAATTTGTGATGCTATTGCTTTATTTGTAACCATTATAAGCTGCAATAAACAAGTTAA
CAACAACAATTGCATTCATTTTATGTTTCAGGTTCAGGGGGAGATGTGGGAGGTTTTTTTAAGCAAGTAA
AACCTCTACAAATGTGGTAAAATCTTAATTAAGACTTCTAATATAACTTCGTATAGCATACATTATACGA
AGTTATGGTTCCACTGTTGACAATTAATCATCGGCATAGTATATCGGCATAGTATAATACGACAAGGTGA
GGAACTAAACCCAGGAGGCAGATCATGATTGAACAAGATGGATTGCACGCAGGTTCTCCGGCCGCTTGGG
TGGAGAGGCTATTCGGCTATGACTGGGCACAACAGACAATCGGCTGCTCTGATGCCGCCGTGTTCCGGCT
GTCAGCGCAGGGGCGCCCGGTTCTTTTTGTCAAGACCGACCTGTCCGGTGCCCTGAATGAACTGCAGGAC
GAGGCAGCGCGGCTATCGTGGCTGGCCACGACGGGCGTTCCTTGCGCAGCTGTGCTCGACGTTGTCACTG
AAGCGGGAAGGGACTGGCTGCTATTGGGCGAAGTGCCGGGGCAGGATCTCCTGTCATCTCACCTTGCTCC
TGCCGAGAAAGTATCCATCATGGCTGATGCAATGCGGCGGCTGCATACGCTTGATCCGGCTACCTGCCCA
TTCGACCACCAAGCGAAACATCGCATCGAGCGAGCACGTACTCGGATGGAAGCCGGTCTTGTCGATCAGG
ATGATCTGGACGAAGAGCATCAGGGGCTCGCGCCAGCCGAACTGTTCGCCAGGCTCAAGGCGCGCATGCC
CGACGGCGAGGATCTCGTCGTGACCCATGGCGATGCCTGCTTGCCGAATATCATGGTGGAAAATGGCCGC
TTTTCTGGATTCATCGACTGTGGCCGGCTGGGTGTGGCGGACCGCTATCAGGACATAGCGTTGGCTACCC
GTGATATTGCTGAAGAGCTTGGCGGCGAATGGGCTGACCGCTTCCTCGTGCTTTACGGTATCGCCGCTCC
CGATTCGCAGCGCATCGCCTTCTATCGCCTTCTTGACGAGTTCTTCTGATTCGAAATGACCGACCAAGCG
ACGCCCAACCGGTATCAGCTCACTCAAAGGCGGTAATACGGTTATCCACAGAATCAGGGGATAACGCAGG
AAAGAACATGTGAGCAAAAGGCCAGCAAAAGGCCAGGAACCGTAAAAAGGCCGCGTTGCTGGCGTTTTTC
CATAGGCTCCGCCCCCCTGACGAGCATCACAAAAATCGACGCTCAAGTCAGAGGTGGCGAAACCCGACAG
GACTATAAAGATACCAGGCGTTTCCCCCTGGAAGCTCCCTCGTGCGCTCTCCTGTTCCGACCCTGCCGCT
TACCGGATACCTGTCCGCCTTTCTCCCTTCGGGAAGCGTGGCGCTTTCTCATAGCTCACGCTGTAGGTAT
CTCAGTTCGGTGTAGGTCGTTCGCTCCAAGCTGGGCTGTGTGCACGAACCCCCCGTTCAGCCCGACCGCT
GCGCCTTATCCGGTAACTATCGTCTTGAGTCCAACCCGGTAAGACACGACTTATCGCCACTGGCAGCAGC
CACTGGTAACAGGATTAGCAGAGCGAGGTATGTAGGCGGTGCTACAGAGTTCTTGAAGTGGTGGCCTAAC
TACGGCTACACTAGAAGGACAGTATTTGGTATCTGCGCTCTGCTGAAGCCAGTTACCTTCGGAAAAAGAG
TTGGTAGCTCTTGATCCGGCAAACAAACCACCGCTGGTAGCGGTGGTTTTTTTGTTTGCAAGCAGCAGAT
TACGCGCAGAAAAAAAGGATTTCAAGAAGATCCTTTGATCTTTTCTACGGGGTCTGACGCTCAGTGGAAC
GAAAACTCACGTTAAGGGATTTTGGTCATGAGATTATCAAAAAGGATCTTCACCTAGATCCTTTTATAGT
CCGGAATCGTCACACAAAAAACCAACACACAGATGTAATGAAAATAAAGATATTTTATTGCGGCCATCGT
GATGGCTAGAGTTTAGCCCTCCCACACATAACCAGAGGGCAGCAATTCACGAATCCCAACTGCCGTCGGC
TGTCCATCACTGTCCTTCACTATGGCTTTGATCCCAGGATGCAGATCGAGAAGCACCTGTCGGCACCGTC
CGCAGGGGCTCAAGATGCCCCTGTTCTCATTTCCGATCGCGACGATACAAGTCAGGTTGCCAGCTGCCGC
AGCAGCAGCAGTGCCCAGCACCACGAGTTCTGCACAAGGTCCCCCAGTAAAATGATATACATTGACACCA
GTGAAGATGCGGCCGTCGCTAGAGAGAGCTGCGCTGGCGACGCTGTAGTCTTCAGAGATGGGGATGCTGT
TGATTGTAGCCGTTGCTCTTTCAATGAGGGTGGATTCTTCTTGAGACAAAGGCTTGGCCATGGTGGCGCT
AGTGTCAGAAGAATCGAGCTTTTTGCAAAAGCCTAGGCCTCCAAAAAAGCCTCCTCACTACTTCTGGAAT
AGCTCAGAGGCCGAGGCGGCCTCGGCCTCTGCATAAATAAAAAAAATTAGTCAGCCATGGGGCGGAGAAT
GGGCGGAACTGGGCGGAGTTAGGGGCGGGATGGGCGGAGTTAGGGGCGGGACTATGGTTGCTGACTAATT
GAGATGCATGCTTTGCATACTTCTGCCTGCTGGGGAGCCTGGGGACTTTCCACACCTGGTTGCTGACTAA
TTGAGATGCATGCTTTGCATACTTCTGCCTGCTGGGGAGCCTGGGGACTTTCCACACCCTAACTGACACA
CATTCCACAGCTGGTTCTTTCCGCCTCAGAAGGTACCTAACCAAGTTCCTCTTTCAGAGGTTATTTCAGG
CCATGGTGCTGCGC
Features (pLannotate 1.2.2; 17 found; start..end, strand, type, name):
     24..105     -  polyA_signal   SV40 poly(A) signal: SV40 polyadenylation signal
    128..211     -  CDS            large T antigen (fragment): large T antigen from SV40 (simian virus 40)
    276..641     +  enhancer       CMV enhancer: human cytomegalovirus immediate early enhancer
    643..842     +  promoter       CMV promoter: human cytomegalovirus (CMV) immediate early promoter
    981..1113    +  intron         chimeric intron: chimera between introns from human β-globin and immunoglobulin heavy chain genes
   1157..1175    +  promoter       T7 promoter: promoter for bacteriophage T7 RNA polymerase
   1250..3559    +  CDS            TLE1: TLE1_HUMAN - Experimental evidence at protein level: Swiss-Prot protein existence level 1. Transcriptional corepressor that binds to a number of transcription factors. Inhibits NF-kappa-B-regulated gene expression. Inhibits the transcriptional activation mediated by FOXA2, and by CTNNB1 and TCF family members in Wnt signaling. Enhances FOXG1/BF- 1- and HES1-mediated transcriptional repression (By similarity). The effects of full-length TLE family members may be modulated by association with dominant-negative AES. Unusual function as coactivator for ESRRG. From Homo sapiens (Human).
   3590..3608    +  misc_feature   MCS (fragment): pUC18/19 multiple cloning site
   3657..3778    -  polyA_signal   SV40 poly(A) signal: SV40 polyadenylation signal
   3801..3869    -  CDS            large T antigen (fragment): large T antigen from SV40 (simian virus 40)
   3893..3926    +  protein_bind   loxP: Cre-mediated recombination occurs in the 8-bp core sequence (GCATACAT). Cre recombinase
   3936..3983    +  promoter       EM7 promoter: synthetic bacterial promoter&nbsp
   4015..4806    +  CDS            neo: KKA2_KLEPN - Also known as kan, nptII. Experimental evidence at protein level: Swiss-Prot protein existence level 1. Resistance to kanamycin, neomycin, paromomycin, ribostamycin, butirosin and gentamicin B. From Klebsiella pneumoniae.
   4967..5555    -  rep_origin     ori: high-copy-number ColE1/pMB1/pBR322/pUC origin of replication
   5681..5729    -  polyA_signal   poly(A) signal: synthetic polyadenylation signal
   5753..6151    -  CDS            BSD: blasticidin S deaminase; Aspergillus terreus BSD; confers resistance to blasticidin
   6182..6539    -  promoter       SV40 promoter: SV40 enhancer and early promoter
