[The description below was written by a language model from this plasmid's Addgene catalogue record and pLannotate feature annotations shown in this document.]
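Description:
pBiT3.1-N_TLE1:1-770 is a mammalian expression plasmid built on Promega's pBiT3.1-N backbone and carrying full-length, wild-type human TLE1 (residues M1 to Y770, a 2,310 bp open reading frame derived from a Mammalian Gene Collection clone). TLE1 is a WD40 repeat-containing transcriptional corepressor of the Groucho/TLE family. The insert was introduced by ligation-independent cloning between XhoI and XbaI sites, both of which are retained. It is fused at its N terminus to the short HiBiT peptide followed by a flexible glycine/serine linker. HiBiT is the small fragment of split NanoLuc luciferase. It binds the complementary LgBiT fragment with high affinity to reconstitute luminescence, so the tagged protein can be detected and quantified sensitively in cells or lysates.

Expression is driven by the CMV immediate-early enhancer and promoter, followed by a chimeric β-globin/immunoglobulin intron that improves transcript processing, and is terminated by an SV40 polyadenylation signal. A T7 promoter lies just upstream of the coding sequence and serves as a sequencing primer site. The plasmid replicates in E. coli from a high-copy ColE1/pUC-type origin and is selected with kanamycin through an EM7-driven neo (nptII) gene, which has a loxP site just upstream.

The catalogue entry lists neomycin/G418 as the mammalian selectable marker. However, the annotated sequence shows only the bacterial EM7 promoter ahead of neo, and it contains a separate SV40 promoter-driven blasticidin S deaminase cassette with a synthetic poly(A) signal. The mammalian selection stated in the record should therefore be checked against the sequence. The construct was deposited with a study evaluating the ligandability of WD40 repeat proteins, which is consistent with use in luminescence-based cellular assays of TLE1, although the record does not name a specific assay.
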