Addgene plasmid #211248: pBiT3.1-N_TLE1:1-770
Purpose: Mammalian expression of full-length human TLE1. N-terminal HiBiT tag.
Depositing lab: Cheryl Arrowsmith. Depositing organization: University of Toronto. Publication: A Target Class Ligandability Evaluation of WD40 Repeat-Containing Proteins. Ackloo S, Li F, Szewczyk M, Seitova A, Loppnau P, Zeng H, Xu J, Ahmad S, Arnautova YA, Baghaie AJ, Beldar S, Bolotokova A, Centrella PA, Chau I, Clark MA, Cuozzo JW, Dehghani-Tafti S, Disch JS, Dong A, Dumas A, Feng JA, Ghiabi P, Gibson E, Gilmer J, Goldman B, Green SR, Guie MA, Guilinger JP, Harms N, Herasymenko O, Houliston S, Hutchinson A, Kearnes S, Keefe AD, Kimani SW, Kramer T, Kutera M, Kwak HA, Lento C, Li Y, Liu J, Loup J, Machado RAC, Mulhern CJ, Perveen S, Righetto GL, Riley P, Shrestha S, Sigel EA, Silva M, Sintchak MD, Slakman BL, Taylor RD, Thompson J, Torng W, Underkoffler C, von Rechenberg M, Walsh RT, Watson I, Wilson DJ, Wolf E, Yadav M, Yazdi AK, Zhang J, Zhang Y, Santhakumar V, Edwards AM, Barsyte-Lovejoy D, Schapira M, Brown PJ, Halabelian L, Arrowsmith CH. J Med Chem. 2025 Jan 23;68(2):1092-1112. doi: 10.1021/acs.jmedchem.4c02010. Epub 2024 Nov 4. PubMed 39495097.
Backbone
  Vector backbone: pBiT3.1-N
  Backbone manufacturer: Promega
  Vector type: Mammalian Expression
  Selectable markers: Neomycin (select with G418)
Growth in bacteria
  Bacterial resistance: Kanamycin, 50 μg/mL
  Growth temperature: 37°C
  Growth strain: DH5alpha
  Copy number: High Copy
Gene/Insert
  Gene/Insert name: TLE1:M1-Y770
  Species: H. sapiens (human)
  Insert size (bp): 2310
  Mutation: wild type
  Entrez Gene: TLE1 (a.k.a. ESG, ESG1, GRG1, TLE-1)
  Promoter: CMV
  Tag / fusion protein: MVSGWRLFKKISGSSGGSSG (N terminal on insert)
  Cloning method: Ligation Independent Cloning
  Sequencing primers: 5′ T7; 3′ TTGCTCAGCGGTGGCAGCAG
Resource information
  A portion of this plasmid was derived from a plasmid made by: Mammalian Gene Collection (BC010100)
Terms and licenses: Academic/Nonprofit Terms; Industry Terms: Not Available to Industry
Depositor comments: 5' Cloning Site: Xho1 (not destroyed), 3' Cloning Site: Xba1 (not destroyed).
How to cite: pBiT3.1-N_TLE1:1-770 was a gift from Cheryl Arrowsmith (Addgene plasmid # 211248 ; http://n2t.net/addgene:211248 ; RRID:Addgene_211248)
